>Addgene plasmid #12068 | ARF17 pBluescript | depositor partial sequence | sequence record 7213 | Author sequence
GAATTCTTAAATCTTTTTGCTGTGTTCTTATAAAGAAACATCATCTATTAAAGTTGTCTTCGTTTGGATT
TGGTTTTGACGACTTTGGGAAATATTTATGTTTAAGAAGGTTTCATTGGTCATTGACTTTTATATATTAT
ATCGTAACCATGATGTGATAGTGGGCCTTAGATCAACAAACATGCGAAAAACAGAAGCAGAGGCCCGTTT
CAACGGAGCATAATAAATTGCATTCTCTGTCTTTTGTTTTTAGGTTTTTTTTTTAACTGATAGATGTGCC
GTCGAAAATAATATTGATATTTAAAAATTCACAACAAACATTCTTAACTGACCCACCCATCTATCTGCTA
TTCCCACGCGCCAAGGAAAATAATAATAATAGCGAAATTGATTTTTACATTTATTTATTGATAGATAATT
TGTGTATTGTTAAGATTAACAGATTTTAAGGGATTAAAGTGGAAAAGGTAAACCGAAGACAACTTGCCAT
TTACTGATTTACAACAATCCAAATTTAAAAACAAATGGTCCCAGTTTTTAGGGTTGTCACTTAAATTTAT
CGAAATATTTACACTTTAATTGGGTAAAACATAATGGACAGAAAAACAAATATTGTGACAAACAAAAAAA
CATGTTTTCACCAAGAAAAACAAAAACAAAAAAGATGTAAAGCTTTTCTTACATCTGTACAAAATAAAAG
CAGACGAAATTGTACTTTATTTTCCTTATTAAATTGTCGGTATGTTTTATATGTTGTGAAAAGTAGAATG
GATAACCAAATAAAAATTACTGACATCTTAATAAAGTTGGTTCAACCGGTTTAAAATGTATTTTTTTAGT
GTTAACAACTTAAAGCTTTTTTCGATTATCGAATTGCAACAAACAAATATATTAACAGAAAAAAGGAATC
ATGTATCTATTTCAATATCCTGTTTTTTTTCTTCCATTTGGATATTTAGATCTTTTTCTGAATTTATCTT
GTTCTTAAATTAAAACAGAAAAAAAGATTAAAAGTAAGACAGCTTGCTAATGGCAACCGCAACAAACAAG
ATAATTTTGAAACGGATCCACTTGGATTTTCTTTGATTTTGTAGAAAAATTGACAAATTGCTTTTGTATA
AAAACAAAAAATGTACCGTAAAAACACACACATAAAAAATAAAAAGTGATAATGACAAACAAATAAAGTG
GTATTTTTCTTTTATCTACTAATGTGATTATAAAAAAATCGACATTGAAAATTTCAACACATCTTTTTCG
CCAAAACCTGAAAATGGTCTTATTATAACATAAATTAGTTTTTTTGTCTTTCTATTATATATTCAATAAC
TCATCCCAACTTGAACAAACCTATTTCAAATTTTTTTGTCTTGAATAATGATAAGTTCCGTAGTGTTCTT
TTCTGTTGTGACAAAAAATACTAGCTAACGAGGGATAAGCACAAAAACATGATTAATGTTTCTCTAATCA
TTCTAAAAATCTACAGGAATATTCCCTTTTCAGTTTTTTCTTTCTTAAATGCATTTCTTAGTTCTTCATA
ATTCAGTGAGTTTTAATAACAATAATAAAAAAAAGAGCATCATTAATTGAACCTAAAAATAATGAGAAGA
AAAACCAAAAAGATAGAGAGTAAGATGCACGCGCTAAAGATCGAACGGTTAATAGAATCAGGTTAGTGAA
GAGAGATATTAAAAGTTTGTTGTCGTGTGGCAAAAACTATAATTTCCTTCTCACAAACAAAAAAAATAAA
ATCAAACACAAAATCCCGTAGCATCGTAACAGTAATTCGCTATTATCTCCTCACCCTCCGCTTTCGCTTC
CCTTCTCTGCCCGTTTCAATTCCTTCTAAGACATCACGGTCTCTCTCTATAAAAACAGTACCTACCTCTT
CTTCTTCTTCTTCATTCGCTGACTTCGTTTACACTGAAAACAAATACCTATGTCACCGCCGTCGGCAACC
GCCGGTGACATCAACCACCGTGAAGTAGACCCGACGATCTGGCGCGCTTGTGCTGGAGCCTCCGTCCAGA
TCCCTGTCCTTCACTCTAGGGTTTACTACTTTCCACAAGGTCACGTTGAGCACTGTTGCCCTCTCCTCTC
TACTCTTCCTTCCTCCACCTCGCCGGTTCCATGTATCATCACTTCAATTCAGTTGCTCGCCGATCCGGTC
ACCGACGAGGTCTTTGCTCACCTTATTCTTCAACCGATGACGCAGCAGCAGTTTACTCCGACTAATTATT
CACGATTCGGCAGATTCGATGGCGATGTTGATGATAACAACAAGGTGACTACCTTCGCCAAAATTCTCAC
GCCTTCTGATGCTAACAATGGAGGTGGCTTCTCCGTTCCTCGTTTCTGTGCTGATTCCGTCTTCCCTCTG
CTTAATTTTCAAATCGATCCACCGGTTCAGAAGCTCTACGTCACTGATATCCATGGAGCTGTTTGGGATT
TCAGGCATATCTATCGCGGTACACCGAGGCGTCACTTGCTAACAACGGGATGGAGTAAGTTCGTCAATAG
CAAGAAGCTCATCGCTGGAGATTCGGTGGTGTTTATGAGAAAATCTGCAGATGAGATGTTCATCGGCGTT
AGGAGAACTCCGATCTCAAGCAGCGACGGAGGAAGTAGCTATTACGGAGGAGATGAGTATAACGGTTACT
ACAGTCAGAGTAGCGTTGCCAAGGAAGATGATGGGAGTCCGAAGAAGACGTTTAGGAGATCTGGGAATGG
TAAGTTGACTGCTGAGGCTGTGACGGATGCGATCAATAGAGCGTCTCAGGGATTACCATTTGAGGTGGTG
TTTTATCCGGCTGCTGGATGGTCTGAGTTTGTTGTGAGAGCTGAAGATGTTGAGTCTTCAATGTCTATGT
ATTGGACTCCTGGGACTCGAGTCAAGATGGCTATGGAGACTGAAGATTCTTCTCGGATCACATGGTTTCA
AGGCATCGTTTCCTCTACTTATCAGGAGACCGGTCCATGGCGTGGATCTCCATGGAAGCAGCTTCAGGTA
TATGATGTTTTTGAAATGGTCTTTGCTCTTCTTATCTCTATAATGTTGCGTTAATGGAACAATTCAGAAT
CGATCTTGTATCTGTTGTGTGCAAGCCTTTCATGAGTAGTTTAAGTCTCATCCTGGTTATTCAAATGTCA
ATTGGGTTTTGAATGTTGTTTTGATTGCTGTGTTGTTGTTTTGAAGGTAAATATTGGAAACAGGATAAGT
TAATTCATACGAAAATGAATGTTCTCTCTCAGATTCATCTTCTATAAGATGGAATTGAAACTGGAAGATT
TGGCTTAGTATTGTTTGTGTTGAGCGTCCGTGATGTAGAGTTGCTTTTCATTATCCTTCTTTGGCCACGC
ATTGTACATTGTGTTTGTTAAACTAGAGTTCCTCTGATTAGTCTTATGAGATACTCCTTTTTTGCCAATA
TATTCTACTTCCTCTGATTAGTTCCTTTGTTTTTAACTTGCGTAGATCACATGGGATGAACCTGAGATTC
TGCAAAACGTGAAGAGGGTGAATCCATGGCAAGTGGAAATTGCTGCACATGCAACTCAACTGCATACCCC
TTTCCCTCCAGCAAAGAGGTTGAAGTATCCACAACCCGGAGGAGGGTTCTTGAGTGGAGATGATGGAGAA
ATCCTTTATCCTCAAAGTGGACTGTCTAGTGCAGCAGCACCTGATCCAAGTCCTTCTATGTTCTCGTATT
CTACATTTCCTGCTGGCATGCAGGGAGCCAGGCAATATGATTTTGGGTCTTTCAATCCAACCGGATTCAT
TGGAGGAAATCCTCCCCAGCTATTCACCAATAACTTCTTAAGTCCGCTTCCTGATTTGGGAAAAGTGTCG
ACTGAGATGATGAACTTTGGCAGTCCGCCATCAGATAACTTATCGCCTAATAGCAACACCACTAATCTGT
CCTCTGGAAATGACCTGGTTGGAAACCGAGGCCCCCTTTCAAAGAAAGTTAACTCGATTCAGTTGTTTGG
CAAGATCATTACCGTGGAGGAGCATTCTGAGAGCGGTCCTGCAGAGTCTGGCTTGTGTGAAGAGGATGGC
AGCAAAGAGTCCAGCGACAATGAGACACAGTTGTCCTTATCACATGCTCCTCCAAGCGTGCCTAAACATT
CCAACAGCAACGCAGGTTCTAGCTCCCAAGGTATATTCCGATCTCTCTCAAGTACAATAATCAATTGAAT
CAGTTGCTATAAGCTTTTATTACTGTTTTGCACAAGGCAATTTCTCTTCCTTTCCCATGAACTATATTAT
GTAGAGTAGGAAACACAATCATGATTTCTGATATGACTTGACTGATGATGATACTTGTGAAAACTATCTA
TATATCTCTTCAGTAATCAGTCGCCTTGAGGTAATTGGAATTTGGAACTTGAACATTACTTGGATTTTAA
CTTTTCAATAGCATAAGCTTTCCTGTTTCATCATATATGTTTCACTATACTTGGTATGCTTTTATTACTG
CTGATATTTACTATTCCTGCTATTTTTTTTGGGTCTCGTTAACGGTAATAAGGACACAGAATTGGCTCTT
TTATCCATCTGAACTAGACATTACTGTACAAGTAGATGAAGAATTATGTGGTTCCATTACAAATTTGATT
TGCAGAAAGCTTGAAGCTGCTGCTTATAGACGATTATAATGTTGGAAGATCCTGAAGCTTGGAATGATTT
GTACTTTTCTTCTGTTTGTGTGTGTTTTGACAGGTTAAAAAGTGAAAGAAGTGGTGGATCTTTGCTGGAA
TCTCCAAGTCCTAAGTAGTAGTAGTAGTACTATTATATATAATTCTGTTGTTTCTGCAATTGACTTTTCT
CTGGCTTTTCTTTGCCACGTGACGATTCCGTTTTTTACTTTCTTTCTTTTTTTTTTATCAATTTCTCAGA
CACATTTGATGAACATCTCGCTCTCATCTAATCGTTAACTATTTTTATTGGGGTAAATGTCTGGATTTGT
CTTACCTAAACATGTTTTAAGACTGATGTTTATGCAGAGTGAAAACAGCAAATAATTTAATGCTTTATTC
AATCCCTATGCAATGGATCTAACTTAACGGCGCCAACCAGAGAGTTTTACTAACTGTTTTTTGCTTTTAG
TTAATATTCCTAATAAATAAAAAGACTGCCAATAATAAAATCGGACCATTTTTATTCTCCTAATAAATAA
AAGAAGCTCAAGGGAGGTCCCTCCTACACTTTTCTGACTCCTTTATGTTCTGTTCTCTGTGATTCATTAA
CGGATCAGCTATAGCATTTCCAATTTGTCAGTAAGTTAGGGTTGGTTTGATTAGCTAATAGCTACCAATG
AGACAAAATATATTAGGTTGGTTTGATTAGCAATTAAGACGACGACTTGAATTATGCATAAAAAGACATT
TGAGATTTGAAGATCTCATTAAACAATTGGAGGAGACTTGGCTCCATGTCTCTCACTGTTTTGCACGGTA
ATAGGAGTACTACATTATATAAATTTGGTAAAACTAGATCAACATCAGATTGTTTCAATGTTTATGTGTA
CTTGGGAAGAGTGGCCCTGCAGGTCTTAATTTAAGTTTCCTCAAGTGGTAATAGTATGAAAAAATATAAA
CGTATATGTTCTTGGACAATTAGCTGTAAGTTACAGCCTGTAACGCAAACTTGAGAGTGTAAATAAGGAC
AACAACAACAAAAGTAAATAAGAAAATTTCAGAAATATGGTTATGTGTTGAGGAGACACAAATCATTCCT
GGTTCTGACTTCAATCATACTCTCTGCATAAAAGAAGTAGTAGTAGTAGTACATAAGGACAAAAAACTAT
TAAATGTAATTATTTGATCTACAAAATGTTATTTCAACTTGAGCAAAAAAATGTAAAATGTTAATTTCAA
AATAAAAATAAAAAGAAGCAAGTGGGTGAAGTTTCTGCATGGTAAAAAGTGTGAAAGAAGAACATGAGAA
GAGGAGTGGTGTCCTCTGCGGAAGAGGCAAAGCCTGACTCAAGTTTTCTAGTAAAAAACACTTTCCACAT
AGCATTTTTTTTTTTTTTTTTTTATTATTATCATACTTTTGGTTTCCTGTTAATTGATATTTGATGATGC
TGTCCTCTCTCTATCTCCCGACTCCCATATCCTTATAATTTGATGTGGATTGGACAAAACAAATGAATGA
AAACGCATCAAACAGAGCAAATAATACTAAATAAACAAGATAAATATTGGAGAGAAAGAAAAAAACAAGA
AAATTGCTAATAATATTTTGAGAAATAAAATCAAACAAAAAAAAAAACTCATCATAAAAAAAGTAGAGCA
CGAGATGCTTTCTCACTCTCTCTGTGGATCACTCTGTCTTGCATCTAAGTCAAATCAAGTCCAATCCTCA
GGTTTTTAATCATTTGCTTCTTTTTTTTTGTCTTGACCAAATTCATTTTATTACCTCCCCTGCAACTCTT
TTCCGTATAGAAAAGACAACTGTCACAAGCTACTCTCTTTCGCAGTCAATTTTTATTCAAAAAGCAACCC
ACAACGGCCAAAAAAGTGTAATAGAAGATTCAAATGGAATACTTTTACTTAGAAACCTTTTTAACTTTCA
CATTTTAACTTCTACAAACAGTACTAGT
