>Addgene plasmid #12068 | ARF17 pBluescript | addgene partial sequence | sequence record 59741 | T7 5'-TAATACGACTCACTATAGGG-3'
GGTATCGATAAGCTTGATATCGAATTCTTAAATCTTTTTGCTGTGTTCTTATAAAGAAACATCATCTATT
AAAGTTGTCTTCGTTTGGATTTGGTTTTGACGACTTTGGGAAATATTTATGTTTAAGAAGGTTTCATTGG
TCATTGACTTTTATATATTATATCGTAACCATGATGTGATAGTGGGCCTTAGATCAACAAACATGCGAAA
AACAGAAGCAGAGGCCCGTTTCAACGGAGCATAATAAATTGCATTCTCTGTCTTTTGTTTTTAGGTTTTT
TTTTTAACTGATAGATGTGCCGTCGAAAATAATATTGATATTTAAAAATTCACAACAAACATTCTTAACT
GACCCACCCATCTATCTGCTATTCCCACGCGCCAAGGAAAATAATAATAATAGCGAAATTGATTTTTACA
TTTATTTATTGATAGATAATTTGTGTATTGTTAAGATTAACAGATTTTAAGGGATTAAAGTGGAAAAGGT
AAACCGAAGACAACTTGCCATTTACTGATTTACAACAATCCAAATTTAAAAACAAATGGTCCCAGTTTTT
AGGGTTGTCACTTAAATTTATCGAAATATTTACACTTTAATTGGGTAAAACATAATGGACAGAAAAACAA
ATATTGTGACAAACAAAAAAACATGTTTTCACCAAGAAAAACAAAAACAAAAAAGATGTAAAGCTTTTCT
TACATCTGTACAAAATAAAAGCAGACGAAATTGTACTTTATTTTCCTTATTAAATTGTCGGTATGTTTTA
TATGTTGTGAAAAGTAGAATGGATAACCAAATAAAAA
