[The description below was written by a language model from this plasmid's Addgene catalogue record.]
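Description:
ARF17 pBluescript is a cloning plasmid built on the pBluescript II SK+ phagemid backbone (about 3 kb), carrying a genomic fragment of the Arabidopsis thaliana AUXIN RESPONSE FACTOR17 gene (ARF17, At1g77850). It is maintained in E. coli as a high-copy plasmid under ampicillin selection. Although it is catalogued as a bacterial expression vector, the record describes no bacterial promoter arrangement intended to express the insert, and the construct is better understood as a storage and subcloning vehicle for a plant genomic locus. No feature table is provided, so details of backbone elements beyond the named vector and its resistance marker are not recorded here.

The insert is an approximately 6.6 kb EcoRI–SpeI fragment subcloned from the BAC F28K19. It contains the ARF17 genomic sequence together with about 1.9 kb of putative 5′ regulatory sequence and about 1.7 kb of putative 3′ regulatory sequence, so the gene sits in its native context with its own presumed promoter and downstream elements. Both cloning sites were preserved, which allows the whole fragment to be excised again, and the insert can be read from the vector's T7 primer site. ARF17 encodes an auxin response transcription factor, and the associated study concerns microRNA-directed regulation of this gene and its consequences for Arabidopsis development and early auxin response gene expression. A genomic clone of this type would plausibly serve as a template for mutagenesis or for transfer into a plant transformation vector, though the record does not state the specific downstream use.
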