Addgene plasmid #12068: ARF17 pBluescript
Depositing lab: David Bartel. Depositing organization: Whitehead Institute for Biomedical Research. Publication: MicroRNA-directed regulation of Arabidopsis AUXIN RESPONSE FACTOR17 is essential for proper development and modulates expression of early auxin response genes. Mallory AC, Bartel DP, Bartel B. Plant Cell. 2005 May . 17(5):1360-75. 10.1105/tpc.105.031716 PubMed 15829600.
Backbone
  Vector backbone: pBluescript II SK+
  Backbone manufacturer: Stratagene
  Backbone size w/o insert (bp): 3000
  Vector type: Bacterial Expression
Growth in bacteria
  Bacterial resistance: Ampicillin, 100 μg/mL
  Growth temperature: 37°C
  Growth strain: DH5alpha
  Copy number: High Copy
Gene/Insert
  Gene/Insert name: ARF17 (alt name: auxin response transcription factor 17)
  Species: A. thaliana (mustard weed)
  Insert size (bp): 6600
  Entrez Gene: ARF17 (a.k.a. AT1G77850, F28K19.6, F28K19_6, auxin response factor 17)
  Cloning method: Restriction Enzyme; 5′ cloning site EcoRI (not destroyed); 3′ cloning site SpeI (not destroyed)
  Sequencing primers: 5′ T7
Terms and licenses: Academic/Nonprofit Terms; Industry Terms: Not Available to Industry
Depositor comments: The genomic sequence of ARF17 (At1g77850), including 1.9 and 1.7 kb of putative 5' and 3' regulatory sequences, respectively, was cloned as an 6.6-kb EcoRI-SpeI fragment into pBluescript II SK+ (Stratagene, La Jolla, CA) from the BAC F28K19. See "sequence" for full insert sequence.
How to cite: ARF17 pBluescript was a gift from David Bartel (Addgene plasmid # 12068 ; http://n2t.net/addgene:12068 ; RRID:Addgene_12068)
